Addgene plasmid #104173: p3s-Cas9-HF1
Purpose: Cas9-HF1 mammalian expression
Depositing lab: Jin-Soo Kim. Depositing organization: Institute for Basic Science. Publication: Rescue of high-specificity Cas9 variants using sgRNAs with matched 5' nucleotides. Kim S, Bae T, Hwang J, Kim JS. Genome Biol. 2017 Nov 15;18(1):218. doi: 10.1186/s13059-017-1355-3. PubMed 29141659.
Backbone
  Vector backbone: p3s
  Vector type: Mammalian Expression, CRISPR
Growth in bacteria
  Bacterial resistance: Ampicillin, 100 μg/mL
  Growth temperature: 37°C
  Growth strain: DH5alpha
  Copy number: High Copy
Gene/Insert
  Gene/Insert name: Cas9-HF1
  Mutation: N497A, R661A, Q695A, Q926A
  Promoter: CMV
  Tag / fusion protein: HA (N terminal on backbone)
  Cloning method: Restriction Enzyme; 5′ cloning site unknown (unknown if destroyed); 3′ cloning site unknown (unknown if destroyed)
  Sequencing primers: 5′ CMV-F
Terms and licenses: Academic/Nonprofit Terms; Industry Terms: Not Available to Industry
How to cite: p3s-Cas9-HF1 was a gift from Jin-Soo Kim (Addgene plasmid # 104173 ; http://n2t.net/addgene:104173 ; RRID:Addgene_104173)
