[The description below was written by a language model from this plasmid's Addgene catalogue record and pLannotate feature annotations shown in this document.]
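Description:
p3s-Cas9-HF1 is a 7.4 kb mammalian expression plasmid built on the p3s backbone for transient production of SpCas9-HF1, a high-fidelity variant of Streptococcus pyogenes Cas9. It is propagated in E. coli as a high-copy plasmid through a ColE1/pUC-type origin and is selected with ampicillin via a β-lactamase gene driven by its own bla promoter. The annotation shows no mammalian selection marker and no guide RNA cassette, so the sgRNA has to be supplied from a separate construct or as RNA.

The expression unit consists of the human cytomegalovirus immediate-early enhancer and promoter, followed by a Cas9 open reading frame and a bovine growth hormone polyadenylation signal. An SV40 large T antigen nuclear localization signal lies just upstream of the Cas9 coding sequence to direct the nuclease to the nucleus. The catalogue entry also lists an N-terminal HA epitope tag contributed by the backbone, although the automated feature table does not annotate it separately. The insert carries four alanine substitutions (N497A, R661A, Q695A and Q926A), which define the HF1 variant and are generally understood to weaken non-specific contacts with the target DNA and so reduce off-target cleavage. A T7 promoter sits between the CMV promoter and the coding sequence, which could allow in vitro transcription of the Cas9 mRNA, and an SP6 promoter faces inward from the 3′ side. The short hits to an HIV-1 LTR, lacI and the pBR322 bom region are small fragments, most likely backbone remnants rather than functional elements.

The associated publication concerns restoring the activity of high-specificity Cas9 variants by using sgRNAs with matched 5′ nucleotides, consistent with use of this plasmid for genome editing in cultured mammalian cells.
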