Features (pLannotate 1.2.2; 13 found; start..end, strand, type, name):
    145..524     +  enhancer       CMV enhancer: human cytomegalovirus immediate early enhancer
    525..728     +  promoter       CMV promoter: human cytomegalovirus (CMV) immediate early promoter
    724..757     +  LTR            5' LTR (truncated) (fragment): truncated 5' long terminal repeat (LTR) from HIV-1
    773..791     +  promoter       T7 promoter: promoter for bacteriophage T7 RNA polymerase
    853..873     +  CDS            SV40 NLS: nuclear localization signal of SV40 (simian virus 40) large T antigen
    901..5001    +  CDS            cas9: CAS9_STRP1 - Also known as csn1 From Streptococcus pyogenes serotype M1.
   5035..5053    -  promoter       SP6 promoter: promoter for bacteriophage SP6 RNA polymerase
   5079..5303    +  polyA_signal   bGH poly(A) signal: bovine growth hormone polyadenylation signal
   5322..5379    -  CDS            lacI (fragment): lac repressor; lacI; The lac repressor binds to the lac operator to inhibit transcription in E. coli. This inhibition can be relieved by adding lactose or isopropyl-β-D-thiogalactopyranoside (IPTG).
   5562..6150    -  rep_origin     ori: high-copy-number ColE1/pMB1/pBR322/pUC origin of replication
   6321..7181    -  CDS            AmpR: β-lactamase; bla; confers resistance to ampicillin, carbenicillin, and related antibiotics
   7182..7286    -  promoter       AmpR promoter: bla
   7345..7397    -  misc_feature   bom (fragment): basis of mobility region from pBR322
>Addgene plasmid #104173 | p3s-Cas9-HF1 | addgene full sequence | sequence record 199285 | Addgene NGS Result
CTTGTGTGTTGGAGGTCGCTGAGTAGTGCGCGAGCAAAATTTAAGCTACAACAAGGCAAGGCTTGACCGA
CAATTGCATGAAGAATCTGCTTAGGGTTAGGCGTTTTGCGCTGCTTCGCGATGTACGGGCCAGATATACG
CGTTGACATTGATTATTGACTAGTTATTAATAGTAATCAATTACGGGGTCATTAGTTCATAGCCCATATA
TGGAGTTCCGCGTTACATAACTTACGGTAAATGGCCCGCCTGGCTGACCGCCCAACGACCCCCGCCCATT
GACGTCAATAATGACGTATGTTCCCATAGTAACGCCAATAGGGACTTTCCATTGACGTCAATGGGTGGAG
TATTTACGGTAAACTGCCCACTTGGCAGTACATCAAGTGTATCATATGCCAAGTACGCCCCCTATTGACG
TCAATGACGGTAAATGGCCCGCCTGGCATTATGCCCAGTACATGACCTTATGGGACTTTCCTACTTGGCA
GTACATCTACGTATTAGTCATCGCTATTACCATGGTGATGCGGTTTTGGCAGTACATCAATGGGCGTGGA
TAGCGGTTTGACTCACGGGGATTTCCAAGTCTCCACCCCATTGACGTCAATGGGAGTTTGTTTTGGCACC
AAAATCAACGGGACTTTCCAAAATGTCGTAACAACTCCGCCCCATTGACGCAAATGGGCGGTAGGCGTGT
ACGGTGGGAGGTCTATATAAGCAGAGCTCTCTGGCTAACTAGAGAACCCACTGCTTACTGGCTTATCGAA
ATTAATACGACTCACTATAGGGAGACCCAAGCTTGCCACCATGGTGTACCCCTACGACGTGCCCGACTAC
GCCGAATTGCCTCCAAAAAAGAAGAGAAAGGTAGGGATCCGAATTCCCGGGGAAAAACCGGACAAGAAGT
ACAGCATCGGCCTGGACATCGGTACCAACAGCGTGGGCTGGGCCGTGATCACCGACGAGTACAAGGTGCC
CAGCAAGAAGTTCAAGGTGCTGGGCAACACCGACCGCCACAGCATCAAGAAGAACCTGATCGGCGCCCTG
CTGTTCGACAGCGGCGAGACCGCCGAGGCCACCCGCCTGAAGCGCACCGCCCGCCGCCGCTACACCCGCC
GCAAGAACCGCATCTGCTACCTGCAGGAGATCTTCAGCAACGAGATGGCCAAGGTGGACGACAGCTTCTT
CCACCGCCTGGAGGAGAGCTTCCTGGTGGAGGAGGACAAGAAGCACGAGCGCCACCCCATCTTCGGCAAC
ATCGTGGACGAGGTGGCCTACCACGAGAAGTACCCCACCATCTACCACCTGCGCAAGAAGCTGGTGGACA
GCACCGACAAGGCCGACCTGCGCCTGATCTACCTGGCCCTGGCCCACATGATCAAGTTCCGCGGCCACTT
CCTGATCGAGGGCGACCTGAACCCCGACAACAGCGACGTGGACAAGCTGTTCATCCAGCTGGTGCAGACC
TACAACCAGCTGTTCGAGGAGAACCCCATCAACGCCAGCGGCGTGGACGCCAAGGCCATCCTGAGCGCCC
GCCTGAGCAAGAGCCGCCGCCTGGAGAACCTGATCGCCCAGCTGCCCGGCGAGAAGAAGAACGGCCTGTT
CGGCAACCTGATCGCCCTGAGCCTGGGCCTGACCCCCAACTTCAAGAGCAACTTCGACCTGGCCGAGGAC
GCCAAGCTGCAGCTGAGCAAGGACACCTACGACGACGACCTGGACAACCTGCTGGCCCAGATCGGCGACC
AGTACGCCGACCTGTTCCTGGCCGCCAAGAACCTGAGCGACGCCATCCTGCTGAGCGACATCCTGCGCGT
GAACACCGAGATCACCAAGGCCCCCCTGAGCGCCAGCATGATCAAGCGCTACGACGAGCACCACCAGGAC
CTGACCCTGCTGAAGGCCCTGGTGCGCCAGCAGCTGCCCGAGAAGTACAAGGAGATCTTCTTCGACCAGA
GCAAGAACGGCTACGCCGGCTACATCGACGGCGGCGCCAGCCAGGAGGAGTTCTACAAGTTCATCAAGCC
CATCCTGGAGAAGATGGACGGCACCGAGGAGCTGCTGGTGAAGCTGAACCGCGAGGACCTGCTGCGCAAG
CAGCGCACCTTCGACAACGGCAGCATCCCCCACCAGATCCACCTGGGCGAGCTGCACGCCATCCTGCGCC
GCCAGGAGGACTTCTACCCCTTCCTGAAGGACAACCGCGAGAAGATCGAGAAGATCCTGACCTTCCGCAT
CCCCTACTACGTGGGCCCCCTGGCCCGCGGCAACAGCCGCTTCGCCTGGATGACCCGCAAGAGCGAGGAG
ACCATCACCCCCTGGAACTTCGAGGAGGTGGTGGACAAGGGCGCCAGCGCCCAGAGCTTCATCGAGCGCA
TGACCGCCTTCGACAAGAACCTGCCCAACGAGAAGGTGCTGCCCAAGCACAGCCTGCTGTACGAGTACTT
CACCGTGTACAACGAGCTGACCAAGGTGAAGTACGTGACCGAGGGCATGCGCAAGCCCGCCTTCCTGAGC
GGCGAGCAGAAGAAGGCCATCGTGGACCTGCTGTTCAAGACCAACCGCAAGGTGACCGTGAAGCAGCTGA
AGGAGGACTACTTCAAGAAGATCGAGTGCTTCGACAGCGTGGAGATCAGCGGCGTGGAGGACCGCTTCAA
CGCCAGCCTGGGCACCTACCACGACCTGCTGAAGATCATCAAGGACAAGGACTTCCTGGACAACGAGGAG
AACGAGGACATCCTGGAGGACATCGTGCTGACCCTGACCCTGTTCGAGGACCGCGAGATGATCGAGGAGC
GCCTGAAGACCTACGCCCACCTGTTCGACGACAAGGTGATGAAGCAGCTGAAGCGCCGCCGCTACACCGG
CTGGGGCGCCCTGAGCCGCAAGCTTATCAACGGCATCCGCGACAAGCAGAGCGGCAAGACCATCCTGGAC
TTCCTGAAGAGCGACGGCTTCGCCAACCGCAACTTCATGGCCCTGATCCACGACGACAGCCTGACCTTCA
AGGAGGACATCCAGAAGGCCCAGGTGAGCGGCCAGGGCGACAGCCTGCACGAGCACATCGCCAACCTGGC
CGGCAGCCCCGCCATCAAGAAGGGCATCCTGCAGACCGTGAAGGTGGTGGACGAGCTGGTGAAGGTGATG
GGCCGCCACAAGCCCGAGAACATCGTGATCGAGATGGCCCGCGAGAACCAGACCACCCAGAAGGGCCAGA
AGAACAGCCGCGAGCGCATGAAGCGCATCGAGGAGGGCATCAAGGAGCTGGGCAGCCAGATCCTGAAGGA
GCACCCCGTGGAGAACACCCAGCTGCAGAACGAGAAGCTGTACCTGTACTACCTGCAGAACGGCCGCGAC
ATGTACGTGGACCAGGAGCTGGACATCAACCGCCTGAGCGACTACGACGTGGACCACATCGTGCCCCAGA
GCTTCCTGAAGGACGACAGCATCGACAACAAGGTGCTGACCCGCAGCGACAAGAACCGCGGCAAGAGCGA
CAACGTGCCCAGCGAGGAGGTGGTGAAGAAGATGAAGAACTACTGGCGCCAGCTGCTGAACGCCAAGCTG
ATCACCCAGCGCAAGTTCGACAACCTGACCAAGGCCGAGCGCGGCGGCCTGAGCGAGCTGGACAAGGCCG
GCTTCATCAAGCGCCAGCTGGTGGAGACCCGCGCCATCACCAAGCACGTGGCCCAGATCCTGGACAGCCG
CATGAACACCAAGTACGACGAGAACGACAAGCTGATCCGCGAGGTGAAGGTGATCACCCTGAAGAGCAAG
CTGGTGAGCGACTTCCGCAAGGACTTCCAGTTCTACAAGGTGCGCGAGATCAACAACTACCACCACGCCC
ACGACGCCTACCTGAACGCCGTGGTGGGCACCGCCCTGATCAAGAAGTACCCCAAGCTGGAGAGCGAGTT
CGTGTACGGCGACTACAAGGTGTACGACGTGCGCAAGATGATCGCCAAGAGCGAGCAGGAGATCGGCAAG
GCCACCGCCAAGTACTTCTTCTACAGCAACATCATGAACTTCTTCAAGACCGAGATCACCCTGGCCAACG
GCGAGATCCGCAAGCGCCCCCTGATCGAGACCAACGGCGAGACCGGCGAGATCGTGTGGGACAAGGGCCG
CGACTTCGCCACCGTGCGCAAGGTGCTGAGCATGCCCCAGGTGAACATCGTGAAGAAGACCGAGGTGCAG
ACCGGCGGCTTCAGCAAGGAGAGCATCCTGCCCAAGCGCAACAGCGACAAGCTGATCGCCCGCAAGAAGG
ACTGGGACCCCAAGAAGTACGGCGGCTTCGACAGCCCCACCGTGGCCTACAGCGTGCTGGTGGTGGCCAA
GGTGGAGAAGGGCAAGAGCAAGAAGCTGAAGAGCGTGAAGGAGCTGCTGGGCATCACCATCATGGAGCGC
AGCAGCTTCGAGAAGAACCCCATCGACTTCCTGGAGGCCAAGGGCTACAAGGAGGTGAAGAAGGACCTGA
TCATCAAGCTGCCCAAGTACAGCCTGTTCGAGCTGGAGAACGGCCGCAAGCGCATGCTGGCCAGCGCCGG
CGAGCTGCAGAAGGGCAACGAGCTGGCCCTGCCCAGCAAGTACGTGAACTTCCTGTACCTGGCCAGCCAC
TACGAGAAGCTGAAGGGCAGCCCCGAGGACAACGAGCAGAAGCAGCTGTTCGTGGAGCAGCACAAGCACT
ACCTGGACGAGATCATCGAGCAGATCAGCGAGTTCAGCAAGCGCGTGATCCTGGCCGACGCCAACCTGGA
CAAGGTGCTGAGCGCCTACAACAAGCACCGCGACAAGCCCATCCGCGAGCAGGCCGAGAACATCATCCAC
CTGTTCACCCTGACCAACCTGGGCGCCCCCGCCGCCTTCAAGTACTTCGACACCACCATCGACCGCAAGC
GCTACACCAGCACCAAGGAGGTGCTGGACGCCACCCTGATCCACCAGAGCATCACCGGTCTGTACGAGAC
CCGCATCGACCTGAGCCAGCTGGGCGGCGACTAATAACTCGAGCATGCATCTAGAGGGCCCTATTCTATA
GTGTCACCTAAATGCTAGAGCTCGCTGATCAGCCTCGACTGTGCCTTCTAGTTGCCAGCCATCTGTTGTT
TGCCCCTCCCCCGTGCCTTCCTTGACCCTGGAAGGTGCCACTCCCACTGTCCTTTCCTAATAAAATGAGG
AAATTGCATCGCATTGTCTGAGTAGGTGTCATTCTATTCTGGGGGGTGGGGTGGGGCAGGACAGCAAGGG
GGAGGATTGGGAAGACAATAGCAGGCATGCTGGGGATGCGGTGGGCTCTATGGCTTCTGAGGCGGAAAGA
ACCAGCTGCATTAATGAATCGGCCAACGCGCGGGGAGAGGCGGTTTGCGTATTGGGCGCTCTTCCGCTTC
CTCGCTCACTGACTCGCTGCGCTCGGTCGTTCGGCTGCGGCGAGCGGTATCAGCTCACTCAAAGGCGGTA
ATACGGTTATCCACAGAATCAGGGGATAACGCAGGAAAGAACATGTGAGCAAAAGGCCAGCAAAAGGCCA
GGAACCGTAAAAAGGCCGCGTTGCTGGCGTTTTTCCATAGGCTCCGCCCCCCTGACGAGCATCACAAAAA
TCGACGCTCAAGTCAGAGGTGGCGAAACCCGACAGGACTATAAAGATACCAGGCGTTTCCCCCTGGAAGC
TCCCTCGTGCGCTCTCCTGTTCCGACCCTGCCGCTTACCGGATACCTGTCCGCCTTTCTCCCTTCGGGAA
GCGTGGCGCTTTCTCATAGCTCACGCTGTAGGTATCTCAGTTCGGTGTAGGTCGTTCGCTCCAAGCTGGG
CTGTGTGCACGAACCCCCCGTTCAGCCCGACCGCTGCGCCTTATCCGGTAACTATCGTCTTGAGTCCAAC
CCGGTAAGACACGACTTATCGCCACTGGCAGCAGCCACTGGTAACAGGATTAGCAGAGCGAGGTATGTAG
GCGGTGCTACAGAGTTCTTGAAGTGGTGGCCTAACTACGGCTACACTAGAAGAACAGTATTTGGTATCTG
CGCTCTGCTGAAGCCAGTTACCTTCGGAAAAAGAGTTGGTAGCTCTTGATCCGGCAAACAAACCACCGCT
GGTAGCGGTGGTTTTTTTGTTTGCAAGCAGCAGATTACGCGCAGAAAAAAAGGATCTCAAGAAGATCCTT
TGATCTTTTCTACGGGGTCTGACGCTCAGTGGAACGAAAACTCACGTTAAGGGATTTTGGTCATGAGATT
ATCAAAAAGGATCTTCACCTAGATCCTTTTAAATTAAAAATGAAGTTTTAAATCAATCTAAAGTATATAT
GAGTAAACTTGGTCTGACAGTTACCAATGCTTAATCAGTGAGGCACCTATCTCAGCGATCTGTCTATTTC
GTTCATCCATAGTTGCCTGACTCCCCGTCGTGTAGATAACTACGATACGGGAGGGCTTACCATCTGGCCC
CAGTGCTGCAATGATACCGCGAGACCCACGCTCACCGGCTCCAGATTTATCAGCAATAAACCAGCCAGCC
GGAAGGGCCGAGCGCAGAAGTGGTCCTGCAACTTTATCCGCCTCCATCCAGTCTATTAATTGTTGCCGGG
AAGCTAGAGTAAGTAGTTCGCCAGTTAATAGTTTGCGCAACGTTGTTGCCATTGCTACAGGCATCGTGGT
GTCACGCTCGTCGTTTGGTATGGCTTCATTCAGCTCCGGTTCCCAACGATCAAGGCGAGTTACATGATCC
CCCATGTTGTGCAAAAAAGCGGTTAGCTCCTTCGGTCCTCCGATCGTTGTCAGAAGTAAGTTGGCCGCAG
TGTTATCACTCATGGTTATGGCAGCACTGCATAATTCTCTTACTGTCATGCCATCCGTAAGATGCTTTTC
TGTGACTGGTGAGTACTCAACCAAGTCATTCTGAGAATAGTGTATGCGGCGACCGAGTTGCTCTTGCCCG
GCGTCAATACGGGATAATACCGCGCCACATAGCAGAACTTTAAAAGTGCTCATCATTGGAAAACGTTCTT
CGGGGCGAAAACTCTCAAGGATCTTACCGCTGTTGAGATCCAGTTCGATGTAACCCACTCGTGCACCCAA
CTGATCTTCAGCATCTTTTACTTTCACCAGCGTTTCTGGGTGAGCAAAAACAGGAAGGCAAAATGCCGCA
AAAAAGGGAATAAGGGCGACACGGAAATGTTGAATACTCATACTCTTCCTTTTTCAATATTATTGAAGCA
TTTATCAGGGTTATTGTCTCATGAGCGGATACATATTTGAATGTATTTAGAAAAATAAACAAATAGGGGT
TCCGCGCACATTTCCCCGAAAAGTGCCACCTGACGTCGACGGATCGGGAGATCTCCCGATCCCCTATGGT
GCACTCTCAGTACAATCTGCTCTGATGCCGCATAGTTAAGCCAGTATCTGCTCCCTG
